Addgene plasmid #119837: mCerulean-proα2(I)-G610C
Purpose: Expresses mouse Type I procollagen α2 chain (Col1a2) with Gly610Cys mutation and mCerulean between signal sequence and exon 6
Depositing lab: Sergey Leikin. Depositing organization: National Institute of Child Health and Human Development (NICHD). Publication: Noncanonical autophagy at ER exit sites regulates procollagen turnover. Omari S, Makareeva E, Roberts-Pilgrim A, Mirigian L, Jarnik M, Ott C, Lippincott-Schwartz J, Leikin S. Proc Natl Acad Sci U S A. 2018 Oct 23;115(43):E10099-E10108. doi: 10.1073/pnas.1814552115. Epub 2018 Oct 4. PubMed 30287488.
Backbone
  Vector backbone: pcDNA3.1
  Backbone size w/o insert (bp): 5400
  Total vector size (bp): 10153
  Vector type: Mammalian Expression
  Selectable markers: Neomycin (select with G418)
Growth in bacteria
  Bacterial resistance: Ampicillin, 100 μg/mL
  Growth temperature: 37°C
  Growth strain: DH5alpha
  Growth instructions: Originally grown in One Shot TOP10 Chemically competent E. coli
  Copy number: Unknown
Gene/Insert
  Gene/Insert name: Type I procollagen α2 chain (alt name: Col1a2)
  Species: M. musculus (mouse)
  Insert size (bp): 4737
  Mutation: Col1a2 exons 2-5 replaced by fluorescent tag, Glycine 610 mutated to Cysteine
  GenBank ID: NM_007743
  Entrez Gene: Col1a2 (a.k.a. Col1a-2, Cola-2, Cola2, oim)
  Promoter: CMV
  Tag / fusion protein: mCerulean (N terminal on insert)
  Cloning method: Restriction Enzyme; 5′ cloning site HindIII, BamHI (not destroyed); 3′ cloning site NotI (not destroyed)
  Sequencing primers: 5′ CGC AAA TGG GCG GTA GGC GTG; 3′ TAG AAG GCA CAG TCG AGG
Terms and licenses: Academic/Nonprofit Terms; Industry Terms: Not Available to Industry
Depositor comments: These plasmids were constructed after the G610C mouse model of OI in which the Gly610 residue (starting from the N-terminal end of the triple helix) was substituted with Cys. These mouse type I procollagen plasmids were designed for immortalized and primary murine osteoblasts and fibroblasts. Their expression in other cells might cause significant disruption of assembly, folding and trafficking of type I procollagen, resulting in artifacts. Even in osteoblasts and fibroblasts a fraction of transfected chains, particularly proα2, might be trafficked/degraded as monomers instead of being integrated into procollagen heterotrimers. In our experience, the best evidence of normal behavior of the transfected chains is the appearance of fluorescent extracellular collagen fibers ~ 12 h after transfection. Fluorescent molecules should be incorporated into fibers even when the transfected chains contain the N-propeptide cleavage site, because the cleavage is highly conformation sensitive and always incomplete. We recommend following these guidelines when using the plasmids 1) Only mouse cells that have high expression of endogenous type I procollagen are suitable for studies of physiologically-relevant processes with these constructs. 2) At least 100 μM ascorbic acid at and after transfection is required to ensure proper procollagen folding (for some cells, preincubation with ascorbic acid before transfection might be needed). 3) Optimization of transfection efficiency is needed for all cell types. 4) Experiments beyond 24h after transfection are not recommended, to avoid excessive accumulation of aggregates and cell malfunction caused by increased procollagen synthesis. 5) Lack of extracellular fluorescent fibers 12-24 h after transfection indicates improper procollagen synthesis/trafficking or cellular malfunction. 6) Excessive expression of transfected chains might cause rapid accumulation of large procollagen aggregates in the ER, resulting in cellular malfunction and death. Contact information: Shakib Omari () Sergey Leikin ()
How to cite: mCerulean-proα2(I)-G610C was a gift from Sergey Leikin (Addgene plasmid # 119837 ; http://n2t.net/addgene:119837 ; RRID:Addgene_119837)
