[The description below was written by a language model from this plasmid's Addgene catalogue record and pLannotate feature annotations shown in this document.]
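Description:
mCerulean-proα2(I)-G610C is a mammalian expression plasmid of about 10.15 kb built on the pcDNA3.1 backbone. It is propagated in E. coli through a high-copy ColE1/pUC-type origin with ampicillin resistance (AmpR), and it also carries an f1 origin. For selection in mammalian cells, an SV40 early promoter drives a neomycin phosphotransferase gene with an SV40 polyadenylation signal, conferring G418 resistance. The short HIV-1 LTR, ble, lacI and bom hits in the automated annotation are small fragments, most likely backbone remnants or chance matches rather than functional parts.

The payload is a roughly 4.7 kb mouse Col1a2 cDNA encoding the proα2 chain of type I procollagen. It is expressed from the CMV immediate-early enhancer/promoter, with a T7 promoter just upstream of the insert, and terminated by the bGH polyadenylation signal. Exons 2–5 have been replaced by the cyan fluorescent protein mCerulean, so the tag lies between the signal sequence and exon 6 and the fusion can still enter the secretory pathway. Glycine 610, counted from the N-terminal end of the triple helix, is changed to cysteine, mirroring the G610C mouse model of osteogenesis imperfecta. The feature tables label only mCerulean and a C-terminal collagen segment, matched to a rabbit homologue. The rest of the collagen coding region between them is unannotated, and the two sequence records agree in layout apart from their start point.

The plasmid is intended for transient transfection of murine osteoblasts and fibroblasts with high endogenous type I procollagen expression, to image folding, trafficking and degradation of mutant procollagen. The depositor warns that other cell types or excessive expression can produce ER aggregates and artifacts. Appearance of fluorescent extracellular collagen fibres is given as the best sign that the transfected chains are behaving normally.
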