Features (pLannotate 1.2.2; 21 found; start..end, strand, type, name):
     28..80      -  misc_feature   bom (fragment): basis of mobility region from pBR322
    235..614     +  enhancer       CMV enhancer: human cytomegalovirus immediate early enhancer
    615..818     +  promoter       CMV promoter: human cytomegalovirus (CMV) immediate early promoter
    814..847     +  LTR            5' LTR (truncated) (fragment): truncated 5' long terminal repeat (LTR) from HIV-1
    863..881     +  promoter       T7 promoter: promoter for bacteriophage T7 RNA polymerase
   1036..1752    +  CDS            mCerulean: mCerulean is a basic (constitutively fluorescent) cyan fluorescent protein published in 2005, derived from Aequorea victoria. It is reported to be a very rapidly-maturing monomer.
   4828..5616    +  CDS            COL1A2 (fragment): CO1A2_RABIT - Experimental evidence at transcript level: Swiss-Prot protein existence level 2. Type I collagen is a member of group I collagen (fibrillar forming collagen). From Oryctolagus cuniculus (Rabbit).
   5752..5976    +  polyA_signal   bGH poly(A) signal: bovine growth hormone polyadenylation signal
   5980..6001    +  promoter       SV40 promoter (fragment): SV40 enhancer and early promoter
   6022..6450    +  rep_origin     f1 ori (sequence partly withheld): f1 bacteriophage origin of replication; arrow indicates direction of (+) strand synthesis
   6464..6793    +  promoter       SV40 promoter: SV40 enhancer and early promoter
   6860..7651    +  CDS            neo: KKA2_KLEPN - Also known as kan, nptII. Experimental evidence at protein level: Swiss-Prot protein existence level 1. Resistance to kanamycin, neomycin, paromomycin, ribostamycin, butirosin and gentamicin B. From Klebsiella pneumoniae.
   7675..7833    +  CDS            ble (fragment): BLE_KLEPN - Experimental evidence at protein level: Swiss-Prot protein existence level 1. Binding protein with a strong affinity to the bleomycin family of antibiotics. Binds to CL990; an antimitotic-antibiotic compound. From Klebsiella pneumoniae.
   7828..7949    +  polyA_signal   SV40 poly(A) signal: SV40 polyadenylation signal
   8022..8038    -  protein_bind   lac operator: The lac repressor binds to the lac operator to inhibit transcription in E. coli. This inhibition can be relieved by adding lactose or isopropyl-β-D-thiogalactopyranoside (IPTG). lac repressor encoded by lacI
   8046..8076    -  promoter       lac promoter: promoter for the E. coli lac operon
   8091..8112    -  protein_bind   CAP binding site: CAP binding activates transcription in the presence of cAMP. E. coli catabolite activator protein
   8125..8217    -  CDS            lacI (fragment): lac repressor; lacI; The lac repressor binds to the lac operator to inhibit transcription in E. coli. This inhibition can be relieved by adding lactose or isopropyl-β-D-thiogalactopyranoside (IPTG).
   8400..8985    -  rep_origin     ori: high-copy-number ColE1/pMB1/pBR322/pUC origin of replication
   9156..10016   -  CDS            AmpR: β-lactamase; bla; confers resistance to ampicillin, carbenicillin, and related antibiotics
  10017..10121   -  promoter       AmpR promoter: bla
>Addgene plasmid #119837 | mCerulean-proα2(I)-G610C | depositor full sequence | sequence record 227726 | mCerulean-proα2(I)-G610C sequence 10152 bps
GACGGATCGGGAGATCTCCCGATCCCCTATGGTGCACTCTCAGTACAATCTGCTCTGATGCCGCATAGTT
AAGCCAGTATCTGCTCCCTGCTTGTGTGTTGGAGGTCGCTGAGTAGTGCGCGAGCAAAATTTAAGCTACA
ACAAGGCAAGGCTTGACCGACAATTGCATGAAGAATCTGCTTAGGGTTAGGCGTTTTGCGCTGCTTCGCG
ATGTACGGGCCAGATATACGCGTTGACATTGATTATTGACTAGTTATTAATAGTAATCAATTACGGGGTC
ATTAGTTCATAGCCCATATATGGAGTTCCGCGTTACATAACTTACGGTAAATGGCCCGCCTGGCTGACCG
CCCAACGACCCCCGCCCATTGACGTCAATAATGACGTATGTTCCCATAGTAACGCCAATAGGGACTTTCC
ATTGACGTCAATGGGTGGAGTATTTACGGTAAACTGCCCACTTGGCAGTACATCAAGTGTATCATATGCC
AAGTACGCCCCCTATTGACGTCAATGACGGTAAATGGCCCGCCTGGCATTATGCCCAGTACATGACCTTA
TGGGACTTTCCTACTTGGCAGTACATCTACGTATTAGTCATCGCTATTACCATGGTGATGCGGTTTTGGC
AGTACATCAATGGGCGTGGATAGCGGTTTGACTCACGGGGATTTCCAAGTCTCCACCCCATTGACGTCAA
TGGGAGTTTGTTTTGGCACCAAAATCAACGGGACTTTCCAAAATGTCGTAACAACTCCGCCCCATTGACG
CAAATGGGCGGTAGGCGTGTACGGTGGGAGGTCTATATAAGCAGAGCTCTCTGGCTAACTAGAGAACCCA
CTGCTTACTGGCTTATCGAAATTAATACGACTCACTATAGGGAGACCCAAGCTGGCTAGCGTTTAAACTT
AAGCTTGGTACCGAGCTCGGATCCACTAGTCCAGTGTGGTGGAAGCCGCCACCATGCTCAGCTTTGTGGA
TACGCGGACTCTGTTGCTGCTTGCAGTAACTTCGTGCCTAGCAACATGCCAAGATATCGTGAGCAAGGGC
GAGGAGCTGTTCACCGGGGTGGTGCCCATCCTGGTCGAGCTGGACGGCGACGTAAACGGCCACAAGTTCA
GCGTGTCCGGCGAGGGCGAGGGCGATGCCACCTACGGCAAGCTGACCCTGAAGTTCATCTGCACCACCGG
CAAGCTGCCCGTGCCCTGGCCCACCCTCGTGACCACCCTGACCTGGGGCGTGCAGTGCTTCGCCCGCTAC
CCCGACCACATGAAGCAGCACGACTTCTTCAAGTCCGCCATGCCCGAAGGCTACGTCCAGGAGCGCACCA
TCTTCTTCAAGGACGACGGCAACTACAAGACCCGCGCCGAGGTGAAGTTCGAGGGCGACACCCTGGTGAA
CCGCATCGAGCTGAAGGGCATCGACTTCAAGGAGGACGGCAACATCCTGGGGCACAAGCTGGAGTACAAC
GCCATCAGCGACAACGTCTATATCACCGCCGACAAGCAGAAGAACGGCATCAAGGCCAACTTCAAGATCC
GCCACAACATCGAGGACGGCAGCGTGCAGCTCGCCGACCACTACCAGCAGAACACCCCCATCGGCGACGG
CCCCGTGCTGCTGCCCGACAACCACTACCTGAGCACCCAGTCCAAGCTGAGCAAAGACCCCAACGAGAAG
CGCGATCACATGGTCCTGCTGGAGTTCGTGACCGCCGCCGGGATCACTCTCGGCATGGACGAGCTGTACA
AGGATATCTATTCTGACAAAGGAGTTTCATCTGGCCCTGGACCAATGGGTTTAATGGGACCCAGAGGCCC
TCCTGGTGCTGTTGGAGCCCCTGGCCCTCAAGGTTTCCAAGGACCTGCTGGTGAACCTGGTGAGCCTGGT
CAAACGGGTCCTGCAGGTCCCCGTGGTCCAGCTGGCTCTCCTGGCAAGGCTGGTGAGGATGGTCACCCTG
GAAAACCCGGAAGACCTGGGGAGAGAGGAGTCGTTGGACCACAGGGTGCTCGTGGTTTCCCCGGGACTCC
TGGACTTCCTGGCTTCAAAGGCGTGAAAGGACACAGTGGTATGGATGGATTAAAGGGACAGCCTGGTGCA
CAGGGTGTGAAGGGTGAACCCGGTGCCCCTGGAGAGAATGGAACTCCAGGTCAAGCAGGAGCCCGAGGGC
TTCCTGGTGAGAGAGGGCGTGTCGGAGCTCCTGGTCCAGCTGGTGCCCGAGGCAGTGATGGAAGCGTTGG
CCCCGTCGGCCCTGCTGGTCCCATTGGGTCTGCTGGACCCCCTGGTTTCCCAGGTGCTCCTGGTCCCAAG
GGTGAACTTGGGCCCGTTGGTAACCCTGGCCCTGCTGGTCCTGCTGGTCCCCGTGGTGAAGTGGGTCTTC
CAGGTCTTTCTGGCCCTGTTGGACCTCCTGGCAACCCTGGAACAAATGGGCTCACTGGCGCCAAGGGTGC
TACTGGACTCCCTGGTGTCGCTGGGGCTCCCGGTCTCCCTGGCCCCCGTGGTATTCCTGGCCCCGCTGGT
GCTGCTGGTGCTACAGGTGCCAGAGGACTTGTTGGTGAGCCTGGTCCTGCTGGCTCCAAAGGAGAATCCG
GTAACAAGGGTGAGCCTGGCTCTGTTGGAGCCCAAGGTCCTCCTGGTCCCAGCGGTGAAGAAGGAAAGAG
AGGGTCTCCCGGAGAAGCTGGATCTGCTGGCCCTGCAGGGCCTCCAGGGCTTAGAGGCAGCCCTGGTTCT
CGAGGTCTTCCTGGAGCTGATGGCAGAGCTGGTGTAATGGGTCCTCCTGGCAATCGTGGTTCAACCGGCC
CTGCTGGAATCCGAGGTCCTAATGGAGATGCCGGTCGACCTGGGGAACCTGGTCTCATGGGACCCAGAGG
TCTTCCTGGGTCTCCTGGAAATGTTGGCCCATCTGGTAAAGAAGGCCCTGTGGGTCTCCCTGGCATTGAT
GGCAGACCTGGCCCAATCGGCCCAGCTGGACCAAGAGGTGAAGCTGGCAACATTGGATTCCCTGGACCCA
AAGGCCCCTCTGGTGATCCTGGCAAACCTGGTGAGAGAGGACACCCCGGTCTTGCTGGTGCTCGGGGAGC
TCCAGGACCCGATGGCAACAATGGAGCTCAGGGCCCCCCTGGACCCCAGGGTGTTCAAGGTGGCAAAGGT
GAACAAGGCCCTGCTGGTCCTCCTGGCTTCCAGGGTCTCCCTGGTCCCTCAGGTACTACTGGAGAAGTTG
GCAAGCCCGGAGAAAGGGGTCTTCCTGGTGAATTCGGTCTCCCTGGTCCTGCTGGTCCAAGAGGAGAACG
TGGTACCCCGGGTGAGAGTGGAGCTGCTGGCCCTTCTGGTCCTATTGGAAGCCGAGGTCCCAGTGGAGCC
CCAGGGCCTGATGGAAACAAGGGTGAAGCTGGTGCAGTCGGTGCTCCAGGCAGTGCTGGTGCCTCTGGGC
CTGGTGGGCTTCCAGGAGAGAGGGGTGCTGCTGGCATACCTGGGGGCAAAGGAGAAAAGGGTGAAACTGG
TCTCCGAGGTGACACTGGCAACACTGGTAGAGATGGTGCTCGTGGCATTCCTGGTGCTGTAGGTGCCCCT
GGTCCTGCTGGGGCCTCAGGTGACCGGGGTGAAGCTGGTGCTGCCTGTCCTTCTGGCCCAGCTGGTCCTC
GGGGTAGCCCTGGTGAACGTGGTGAAGTTGGCCCTGCTGGCCCCAATGGATTTGCTGGTCCTGCTGGTGC
TGCTGGCCAACCCGGTGCTAAAGGAGAGAAGGGAACCAAAGGGCCTAAGGGTGAAAATGGCATTGTTGGT
CCAACCGGGTCTGTTGGAGCTGCTGGCCCATCTGGTCCTAATGGCCCACCTGGTCCTGTTGGAAGTCGTG
GTGATGGAGGGCCCCCTGGTATGACTGGCTTCCCTGGTGCTGCTGGACGGACTGGTCCCCCCGGACCCAG
TGGTATTGCTGGCCCCCCTGGCCCCCCTGGTGCTGCTGGAAAGGAAGGGATTCGTGGTCCCCGTGGCGAC
CAAGGTCCAGTTGGCCGAACTGGAGAAACAGGTGCATCTGGACCCCCTGGATTTGTTGGTGAAAAGGGTC
CCTCTGGAGAACCTGGTACCGCAGGAGCCCCTGGTACCGCAGGTCCTCAGGGTCTTCTTGGTGCTCCCGG
TATTCTGGGTCTCCCTGGCTCTAGAGGTGAACGTGGTCTGCCAGGTATTGCTGGTGCTCTGGGTGAACCT
GGTCCTCTGGGCATCTCAGGCCCTCCTGGTGCCCGTGGTCCCCCTGGTGCTGTGGGCAGCCCTGGAGTTA
ATGGTGCCCCTGGTGAAGCTGGTCGTGATGGTAACCCTGGCAGCGATGGTCCCCCAGGTCGTGATGGTCA
GCCTGGACACAAGGGAGAGCGTGGTTACCCTGGCAGCATTGGTCCGACTGGTGCTGCAGGTGCCCCTGGT
CCTCACGGTTCTGTGGGTCCTGCTGGGAAACATGGAAACCGAGGTGAACCTGGTCCTGCCGGTTCTGTTG
GTCCTGTTGGTGCTGTTGGTCCAAGAGGTCCTAGTGGTCCTCAAGGCATCCGAGGTGACAAAGGAGAACC
TGGTGATAAAGGGCACAGGGGTCTTCCTGGCTTAAAAGGATACAGTGGATTGCAGGGTCTTCCTGGTCTT
GCTGGCCTACATGGTGACCAAGGAGCTCCTGGTCCTGTGGGTCCTGCTGGTCCCAGGGGTCCTGCTGGGC
CTTCTGGACCCGTTGGCAAAGATGGTAGATCTGGGCAACCTGGCCCAGTCGGGCCTGCTGGTGTTCGTGG
TTCTCAGGGTAGCCAAGGTCCCGCTGGTCCCCCTGGTCCCCCTGGACCTCCTGGTCCTCCTGGTGTCAGC
GGAGGTGGCTATGACTTTGGTTTTGAAGGAGACTTCTACAGGGCTGACCAGCCTCGCTCCCAGCCTTCAC
TCAGACCCAAGGACTATGAAGTTGATGCAACTCTGAAATCTCTCAATAACCAGATTGAGACCCTTCTCAC
TCCTGAAGGCTCTAGAAAGAACCCTGCTCGCACGTGCCGGGACTTAAGACTCAGCCACCCAGAGTGGAAC
AGCGATTACTACTGGATTGACCCTAACCAAGGATGTACTATGGATGCCATCAAAGTGTACTGTGATTTCT
CTACTGGTGAAACCTGCATCCAGGCCCAACCTGTAAACACCCCAGCGAAGAACTCATACAGCCGCGCCCA
GGCCAACAAGCATGTCTGGTTAGGAGAGACTATCAATGGTGGCAGCCAGTTTGAATACAACGTAGAAGGG
GTGTCCTCCAAGGAAATGGCAACTCAGCTCGCCTTCATGCGCCTGCTAGCCAACCGTGCTTCTCAGAACA
TCACCTACCACTGCAAGAACAGCATTGCGTACCTGGATGAGGAGACGGGCAGCTTGAACAAGGCTGTGCT
TCTGCAGGGTTCCAACGATGTTGAACTTGTTGCTGAGGGCAACAGCAGGTTCACCTACTCTGTCCTAGTC
GATGGCTGCTCCAAAAAGACAAATGAATGGGGCAAGACAATCATTGAATACAAAACAAATAAGCCATCTC
GCCTGCCGTTCCTTGACATTGCACCTCTGGACATTGGTGGTGCTGACCAAGAATTCCGTGTGGAGGTTGG
CCCCGTCTGTTTCAAATAAGTGAACTCAACATAAATTAAAAACCAAAAACCCCTGAAAAAACTTTCTCTT
TGCCGTTTCCTCCTTTAAAAAAAAAAAAAAAGCGGCCGCTCGAGTCTAGAGGGCCCGTTTAAACCCGCTG
ATCAGCCTCGACTGTGCCTTCTAGTTGCCAGCCATCTGTTGTTTGCCCCTCCCCCGTGCCTTCCTTGACC
CTGGAAGGTGCCACTCCCACTGTCCTTTCCTAATAAAATGAGGAAATTGCATCGCATTGTCTGAGTAGGT
GTCATTCTATTCTGGGGGGTGGGGTGGGGCAGGACAGCAAGGGGGAGGATTGGGAAGACAATAGCAGGCA
TGCTGGGGATGCGGTGGGCTCTATGGCTTCTGAGGCGGAAAGAACCAGCTGGGGCTCTAGGGGGTATCCC
C
[124 nt withheld, positions 6022-6145]
C
[91 nt withheld, positions 6147-6237]
A
[49 nt withheld, positions 6239-6287]
CCTTTGACGTTGGAGTCCACGTTCTTT
[37 nt withheld, positions 6315-6351]
ACCCTATCTCGGTCTATTCTTTTGATTTATAAGGGATTTTGCCGATTTCGGCCTATTGGTTAAAAAATGA
GCTGATTTAACAAAAATTTAACGCGAATTAATTCTGTGGAATGTGTGTCAGTTAGGGTGTGGAAAGTCCC
CAGGCTCCCCAGCAGGCAGAAGTATGCAAAGCATGCATCTCAATTAGTCAGCAACCAGGTGTGGAAAGTC
CCCAGGCTCCCCAGCAGGCAGAAGTATGCAAAGCATGCATCTCAATTAGTCAGCAACCATAGTCCCGCCC
CTAACTCCGCCCATCCCGCCCCTAACTCCGCCCAGTTCCGCCCATTCTCCGCCCCATGGCTGACTAATTT
TTTTTATTTATGCAGAGGCCGAGGCCGCCTCTGCCTCTGAGCTATTCCAGAAGTAGTGAGGAGGCTTTTT
TGGAGGCCTAGGCTTTTGCAAAAAGCTCCCGGGAGCTTGTATATCCATTTTCGGATCTGATCAAGAGACA
GGATGAGGATCGTTTCGCATGATTGAACAAGATGGATTGCACGCAGGTTCTCCGGCCGCTTGGGTGGAGA
GGCTATTCGGCTATGACTGGGCACAACAGACAATCGGCTGCTCTGATGCCGCCGTGTTCCGGCTGTCAGC
GCAGGGGCGCCCGGTTCTTTTTGTCAAGACCGACCTGTCCGGTGCCCTGAATGAACTGCAGGACGAGGCA
GCGCGGCTATCGTGGCTGGCCACGACGGGCGTTCCTTGCGCAGCTGTGCTCGACGTTGTCACTGAAGCGG
GAAGGGACTGGCTGCTATTGGGCGAAGTGCCGGGGCAGGATCTCCTGTCATCTCACCTTGCTCCTGCCGA
GAAAGTATCCATCATGGCTGATGCAATGCGGCGGCTGCATACGCTTGATCCGGCTACCTGCCCATTCGAC
CACCAAGCGAAACATCGCATCGAGCGAGCACGTACTCGGATGGAAGCCGGTCTTGTCGATCAGGATGATC
TGGACGAAGAGCATCAGGGGCTCGCGCCAGCCGAACTGTTCGCCAGGCTCAAGGCGCGCATGCCCGACGG
CGAGGATCTCGTCGTGACCCATGGCGATGCCTGCTTGCCGAATATCATGGTGGAAAATGGCCGCTTTTCT
GGATTCATCGACTGTGGCCGGCTGGGTGTGGCGGACCGCTATCAGGACATAGCGTTGGCTACCCGTGATA
TTGCTGAAGAGCTTGGCGGCGAATGGGCTGACCGCTTCCTCGTGCTTTACGGTATCGCCGCTCCCGATTC
GCAGCGCATCGCCTTCTATCGCCTTCTTGACGAGTTCTTCTGAGCGGGACTCTGGGGTTCGAAATGACCG
ACCAAGCGACGCCCAACCTGCCATCACGAGATTTCGATTCCACCGCCGCCTTCTATGAAAGGTTGGGCTT
CGGAATCGTTTTCCGGGACGCCGGCTGGATGATCCTCCAGCGCGGGGATCTCATGCTGGAGTTCTTCGCC
CACCCCAACTTGTTTATTGCAGCTTATAATGGTTACAAATAAAGCAATAGCATCACAAATTTCACAAATA
AAGCATTTTTTTCACTGCATTCTAGTTGTGGTTTGTCCAAACTCATCAATGTATCTTATCATGTCTGTAT
ACCGTCGACCTCTAGCTAGAGCTTGGCGTAATCATGGTCATAGCTGTTTCCTGTGTGAAATTGTTATCCG
CTCACAATTCCACACAACATACGAGCCGGAAGCATAAAGTGTAAAGCCTGGGGTGCCTAATGAGTGAGCT
AACTCACATTAATTGCGTTGCGCTCACTGCCCGCTTTCCAGTCGGGAAACCTGTCGTGCCAGCTGCATTA
ATGAATCGGCCAACGCGCGGGGAGAGGCGGTTTGCGTATTGGGCGCTCTTCCGCTTCCTCGCTCACTGAC
TCGCTGCGCTCGGTCGTTCGGCTGCGGCGAGCGGTATCAGCTCACTCAAAGGCGGTAATACGGTTATCCA
CAGAATCAGGGGATAACGCAGGAAAGAACATGTGAGCAAAAGGCCAGCAAAAGGCCAGGAACCGTAAAAA
GGCCGCGTTGCTGGCGTTTTTCCATAGGCTCCGCCCCCCTGACGAGCATCACAAAAATCGACGCTCAAGT
CAGAGGTGGCGAAACCCGACAGGACTATAAAGATACCAGGCGTTTCCCCCTGGAAGCTCCCTCGTGCGCT
CTCCTGTTCCGACCCTGCCGCTTACCGGATACCTGTCCGCCTTTCTCCCTTCGGGAAGCGTGGCGCTTTC
TCATAGCTCACGCTGTAGGTATCTCAGTTCGGTGTAGGTCGTTCGCTCCAAGCTGGGCTGTGTGCACGAA
CCCCCCGTTCAGCCCGACCGCTGCGCCTTATCCGGTAACTATCGTCTTGAGTCCAACCCGGTAAGACACG
ACTTATCGCCACTGGCAGCAGCCACTGGTAACAGGATTAGCAGAGCGAGGTATGTAGGCGGTGCTACAGA
GTTCTTGAAGTGGTGGCCTAACTACGGCTACACTAGAAGAACAGTATTTGGTATCTGCGCTCTGCTGAAG
CCAGTTACCTTCGGAAAAAGAGTTGGTAGCTCTTGATCCGGCAAACAAACCACCGCTGGTAGCGGTTTTT
TTGTTTGCAAGCAGCAGATTACGCGCAGAAAAAAAGGATCTCAAGAAGATCCTTTGATCTTTTCTACGGG
GTCTGACGCTCAGTGGAACGAAAACTCACGTTAAGGGATTTTGGTCATGAGATTATCAAAAAGGATCTTC
ACCTAGATCCTTTTAAATTAAAAATGAAGTTTTAAATCAATCTAAAGTATATATGAGTAAACTTGGTCTG
ACAGTTACCAATGCTTAATCAGTGAGGCACCTATCTCAGCGATCTGTCTATTTCGTTCATCCATAGTTGC
CTGACTCCCCGTCGTGTAGATAACTACGATACGGGAGGGCTTACCATCTGGCCCCAGTGCTGCAATGATA
CCGCGAGACCCACGCTCACCGGCTCCAGATTTATCAGCAATAAACCAGCCAGCCGGAAGGGCCGAGCGCA
GAAGTGGTCCTGCAACTTTATCCGCCTCCATCCAGTCTATTAATTGTTGCCGGGAAGCTAGAGTAAGTAG
TTCGCCAGTTAATAGTTTGCGCAACGTTGTTGCCATTGCTACAGGCATCGTGGTGTCACGCTCGTCGTTT
GGTATGGCTTCATTCAGCTCCGGTTCCCAACGATCAAGGCGAGTTACATGATCCCCCATGTTGTGCAAAA
AAGCGGTTAGCTCCTTCGGTCCTCCGATCGTTGTCAGAAGTAAGTTGGCCGCAGTGTTATCACTCATGGT
TATGGCAGCACTGCATAATTCTCTTACTGTCATGCCATCCGTAAGATGCTTTTCTGTGACTGGTGAGTAC
TCAACCAAGTCATTCTGAGAATAGTGTATGCGGCGACCGAGTTGCTCTTGCCCGGCGTCAATACGGGATA
ATACCGCGCCACATAGCAGAACTTTAAAAGTGCTCATCATTGGAAAACGTTCTTCGGGGCGAAAACTCTC
AAGGATCTTACCGCTGTTGAGATCCAGTTCGATGTAACCCACTCGTGCACCCAACTGATCTTCAGCATCT
TTTACTTTCACCAGCGTTTCTGGGTGAGCAAAAACAGGAAGGCAAAATGCCGCAAAAAAGGGAATAAGGG
CGACACGGAAATGTTGAATACTCATACTCTTCCTTTTTCAATATTATTGAAGCATTTATCAGGGTTATTG
TCTCATGAGCGGATACATATTTGAATGTATTTAGAAAAATAAACAAATAGGGGTTCCGCGCACATTTCCC
CGAAAAGTGCCACCTGACGTC
