Features (pLannotate 1.2.2; 21 found; start..end, strand, type, name):
      1..380     +  enhancer       CMV enhancer: human cytomegalovirus immediate early enhancer
    381..584     +  promoter       CMV promoter: human cytomegalovirus (CMV) immediate early promoter
    580..613     +  LTR            5' LTR (truncated) (fragment): truncated 5' long terminal repeat (LTR) from HIV-1
    629..647     +  promoter       T7 promoter: promoter for bacteriophage T7 RNA polymerase
    802..1518    +  CDS            mCerulean: mCerulean is a basic (constitutively fluorescent) cyan fluorescent protein published in 2005, derived from Aequorea victoria. It is reported to be a very rapidly-maturing monomer.
   4594..5382    +  CDS            COL1A2 (fragment): CO1A2_RABIT - Experimental evidence at transcript level: Swiss-Prot protein existence level 2. Type I collagen is a member of group I collagen (fibrillar forming collagen). From Oryctolagus cuniculus (Rabbit).
   5519..5743    +  polyA_signal   bGH poly(A) signal: bovine growth hormone polyadenylation signal
   5747..5768    +  promoter       SV40 promoter (fragment): SV40 enhancer and early promoter
   5789..6217    +  rep_origin     f1 ori (sequence partly withheld): f1 bacteriophage origin of replication; arrow indicates direction of (+) strand synthesis
   6231..6560    +  promoter       SV40 promoter: SV40 enhancer and early promoter
   6627..7418    +  CDS            neo: KKA2_KLEPN - Also known as kan, nptII. Experimental evidence at protein level: Swiss-Prot protein existence level 1. Resistance to kanamycin, neomycin, paromomycin, ribostamycin, butirosin and gentamicin B. From Klebsiella pneumoniae.
   7442..7600    +  CDS            ble (fragment): BLE_KLEPN - Experimental evidence at protein level: Swiss-Prot protein existence level 1. Binding protein with a strong affinity to the bleomycin family of antibiotics. Binds to CL990; an antimitotic-antibiotic compound. From Klebsiella pneumoniae.
   7595..7716    +  polyA_signal   SV40 poly(A) signal: SV40 polyadenylation signal
   7789..7805    -  protein_bind   lac operator: The lac repressor binds to the lac operator to inhibit transcription in E. coli. This inhibition can be relieved by adding lactose or isopropyl-β-D-thiogalactopyranoside (IPTG). lac repressor encoded by lacI
   7813..7843    -  promoter       lac promoter: promoter for the E. coli lac operon
   7858..7879    -  protein_bind   CAP binding site: CAP binding activates transcription in the presence of cAMP. E. coli catabolite activator protein
   7892..7984    -  CDS            lacI (fragment): lac repressor; lacI; The lac repressor binds to the lac operator to inhibit transcription in E. coli. This inhibition can be relieved by adding lactose or isopropyl-β-D-thiogalactopyranoside (IPTG).
   8167..8755    -  rep_origin     ori: high-copy-number ColE1/pMB1/pBR322/pUC origin of replication
   8926..9786    -  CDS            AmpR: β-lactamase; bla; confers resistance to ampicillin, carbenicillin, and related antibiotics
   9787..9891    -  promoter       AmpR promoter: bla
   9950..10002   -  misc_feature   bom (fragment): basis of mobility region from pBR322
>Addgene plasmid #119837 | mCerulean-proα2(I)-G610C | addgene full sequence | sequence record 233867 | Addgene NGS Result
GACATTGATTATTGACTAGTTATTAATAGTAATCAATTACGGGGTCATTAGTTCATAGCCCATATATGGA
GTTCCGCGTTACATAACTTACGGTAAATGGCCCGCCTGGCTGACCGCCCAACGACCCCCGCCCATTGACG
TCAATAATGACGTATGTTCCCATAGTAACGCCAATAGGGACTTTCCATTGACGTCAATGGGTGGAGTATT
TACGGTAAACTGCCCACTTGGCAGTACATCAAGTGTATCATATGCCAAGTACGCCCCCTATTGACGTCAA
TGACGGTAAATGGCCCGCCTGGCATTATGCCCAGTACATGACCTTATGGGACTTTCCTACTTGGCAGTAC
ATCTACGTATTAGTCATCGCTATTACCATGGTGATGCGGTTTTGGCAGTACATCAATGGGCGTGGATAGC
GGTTTGACTCACGGGGATTTCCAAGTCTCCACCCCATTGACGTCAATGGGAGTTTGTTTTGGCACCAAAA
TCAACGGGACTTTCCAAAATGTCGTAACAACTCCGCCCCATTGACGCAAATGGGCGGTAGGCGTGTACGG
TGGGAGGTCTATATAAGCAGAGCTCTCTGGCTAACTAGAGAACCCACTGCTTACTGGCTTATCGAAATTA
ATACGACTCACTATAGGGAGACCCAAGCTGGCTAGCGTTTAAACTTAAGCTTGGTACCGAGCTCGGATCC
ACTAGTCCAGTGTGGTGGAATTCGTAGACATGCTCAGCTTTGTGGATACGCGGACTCTGTTGCTGCTTGC
AGTAACTTCGTGCCTAGCAACATGCCAAGATATCGTGAGCAAGGGCGAGGAGCTGTTCACCGGGGTGGTG
CCCATCCTGGTCGAGCTGGACGGCGACGTAAACGGCCACAAGTTCAGCGTGTCCGGCGAGGGCGAGGGCG
ATGCCACCTACGGCAAGCTGACCCTGAAGTTCATCTGCACCACCGGCAAGCTGCCCGTGCCCTGGCCCAC
CCTCGTGACCACCCTGACCTGGGGCGTGCAGTGCTTCGCCCGCTACCCCGACCACATGAAGCAGCACGAC
TTCTTCAAGTCCGCCATGCCCGAAGGCTACGTCCAGGAGCGCACCATCTTCTTCAAGGACGACGGCAACT
ACAAGACCCGCGCCGAGGTGAAGTTCGAGGGCGACACCCTGGTGAACCGCATCGAGCTGAAGGGCATCGA
CTTCAAGGAGGACGGCAACATCCTGGGGCACAAGCTGGAGTACAACGCCATCAGCGACAACGTCTATATC
ACCGCCGACAAGCAGAAGAACGGCATCAAGGCCAACTTCAAGATCCGCCACAACATCGAGGACGGCAGCG
TGCAGCTCGCCGACCACTACCAGCAGAACACCCCCATCGGCGACGGCCCCGTGCTGCTGCCCGACAACCA
CTACCTGAGCACCCAGTCCAAGCTGAGCAAAGACCCCAACGAGAAGCGCGATCACATGGTCCTGCTGGAG
TTCGTGACCGCCGCCGGGATCACTCTCGGCATGGACGAGCTGTACAAGGATATCTATTCTGACAAAGGAG
TTTCATCTGGCCCTGGACCAATGGGTTTAATGGGACCCAGAGGCCCTCCTGGTGCTGTTGGAGCCCCTGG
CCCTCAAGGTTTCCAAGGACCTGCTGGTGAACCTGGTGAGCCTGGTCAAACGGGTCCTGCAGGTCCCCGT
GGTCCAGCTGGCTCTCCTGGCAAGGCTGGTGAGGATGGTCACCCTGGAAAACCCGGAAGACCTGGGGAGA
GAGGAGTCGTTGGACCACAGGGTGCTCGTGGTTTCCCCGGGACTCCTGGACTTCCTGGCTTCAAAGGCGT
GAAAGGACACAGTGGTATGGATGGATTAAAGGGACAGCCTGGTGCACAGGGTGTGAAGGGTGAACCCGGT
GCCCCTGGAGAGAATGGAACTCCAGGTCAAGCAGGAGCCCGAGGGCTTCCTGGTGAGAGAGGGCGTGTCG
GAGCTCCTGGTCCAGCTGGTGCCCGAGGCAGTGATGGAAGCGTTGGCCCCGTCGGCCCTGCTGGTCCCAT
TGGGTCTGCTGGACCCCCTGGTTTCCCAGGTGCTCCTGGTCCCAAGGGTGAACTTGGGCCCGTTGGTAAC
CCTGGCCCTGCTGGTCCTGCTGGTCCCCGTGGTGAAGTGGGTCTTCCAGGTCTTTCTGGCCCTGTTGGAC
CTCCTGGCAACCCTGGAACAAATGGGCTCACTGGCGCCAAGGGTGCTACTGGACTCCCTGGTGTCGCTGG
GGCTCCCGGTCTCCCTGGCCCCCGTGGTATTCCTGGCCCCGCTGGTGCTGCTGGTGCTACAGGTGCCAGA
GGACTTGTTGGTGAGCCTGGTCCTGCTGGCTCCAAAGGAGAATCCGGTAACAAGGGTGAGCCTGGCTCTG
TTGGAGCCCAAGGTCCTCCTGGTCCCAGCGGTGAAGAAGGAAAGAGAGGGTCTCCCGGAGAAGCTGGATC
TGCTGGCCCTGCAGGGCCTCCAGGGCTTAGAGGCAGCCCTGGTTCTCGAGGTCTTCCTGGAGCTGATGGC
AGAGCTGGTGTAATGGGTCCTCCTGGCAATCGTGGTTCAACCGGCCCTGCTGGAATCCGAGGTCCTAATG
GAGATGCCGGTCGACCTGGGGAACCTGGTCTCATGGGACCCAGAGGTCTTCCTGGGTCTCCTGGAAATGT
TGGCCCATCTGGTAAAGAAGGCCCTGTGGGTCTCCCTGGCATTGATGGCAGACCTGGCCCAATCGGCCCA
GCTGGACCAAGAGGTGAAGCTGGCAACATTGGATTCCCTGGACCCAAAGGCCCCTCTGGTGATCCTGGCA
AACCTGGTGAGAGAGGACACCCCGGTCTTGCTGGTGCTCGGGGAGCTCCAGGACCCGATGGCAACAATGG
AGCTCAGGGCCCCCCTGGACCCCAGGGTGTTCAAGGTGGCAAAGGTGAACAAGGCCCTGCTGGTCCTCCT
GGCTTCCAGGGTCTCCCTGGTCCCTCAGGTACTACTGGAGAAGTTGGCAAGCCCGGAGAAAGGGGTCTTC
CTGGTGAATTCGGTCTCCCTGGTCCTGCTGGTCCAAGAGGAGAACGTGGTACCCCGGGTGAGAGTGGAGC
TGCTGGCCCTTCTGGTCCTATTGGAAGCCGAGGTCCCAGTGGAGCCCCAGGGCCTGATGGAAACAAGGGT
GAAGCTGGTGCAGTCGGTGCTCCAGGCAGTGCTGGTGCCTCTGGGCCTGGTGGGCTTCCAGGAGAGAGGG
GTGCTGCTGGCATACCTGGGGGCAAAGGAGAAAAGGGTGAAACTGGTCTCCGAGGTGACACTGGCAACAC
TGGTAGAGATGGTGCTCGTGGCATTCCTGGTGCTGTAGGTGCCCCTGGTCCTGCTGGGGCCTCAGGTGAC
CGGGGTGAAGCTGGTGCTGCCTGTCCTTCTGGCCCAGCTGGTCCTCGGGGTAGCCCTGGTGAACGTGGTG
AAGTTGGCCCTGCTGGCCCCAATGGATTTGCTGGTCCTGCTGGTGCTGCTGGCCAACCCGGTGCTAAAGG
AGAGAAGGGAACCAAAGGGCCTAAGGGTGAAAATGGCATTGTTGGTCCAACCGGGTCTGTTGGAGCTGCT
GGCCCATCTGGTCCTAATGGCCCACCTGGTCCTGTTGGAAGTCGTGGTGATGGAGGGCCCCCTGGTATGA
CTGGCTTCCCTGGTGCTGCTGGACGGACTGGTCCCCCCGGACCCAGTGGTATTGCTGGCCCCCCTGGCCC
CCCTGGTGCTGCTGGAAAGGAAGGGATTCGTGGTCCCCGTGGCGACCAAGGTCCAGTTGGCCGAACTGGA
GAAACAGGTGCATCTGGACCCCCTGGATTTGTTGGTGAAAAGGGTCCCTCTGGAGAACCTGGTACCGCAG
GAGCCCCTGGTACCGCAGGTCCTCAGGGTCTTCTTGGTGCTCCCGGTATTCTGGGTCTCCCTGGCTCTAG
AGGTGAACGTGGTCTGCCAGGTATTGCTGGTGCTCTGGGTGAACCTGGTCCTCTGGGCATCTCAGGCCCT
CCTGGTGCCCGTGGTCCCCCTGGTGCTGTGGGCAGCCCTGGAGTTAATGGTGCCCCTGGTGAAGCTGGTC
GTGATGGTAACCCTGGCAGCGATGGTCCCCCAGGTCGTGATGGTCAGCCTGGACACAAGGGAGAGCGTGG
TTACCCTGGCAGCATTGGTCCGACTGGTGCTGCAGGTGCCCCTGGTCCTCACGGTTCTGTGGGTCCTGCT
GGGAAACATGGAAACCGAGGTGAACCTGGTCCTGCCGGTTCTGTTGGTCCTGTTGGTGCTGTTGGTCCAA
GAGGTCCTAGTGGTCCTCAAGGCATCCGAGGTGACAAAGGAGAACCTGGTGATAAAGGGCACAGGGGTCT
TCCTGGCTTAAAAGGATACAGTGGATTGCAGGGTCTTCCTGGTCTTGCTGGCCTACATGGTGACCAAGGA
GCTCCTGGTCCTGTGGGTCCTGCTGGTCCCAGGGGTCCTGCTGGGCCTTCTGGACCCGTTGGCAAAGATG
GTAGATCTGGGCAACCTGGCCCAGTCGGGCCTGCTGGTGTTCGTGGTTCTCAGGGTAGCCAAGGTCCCGC
TGGTCCCCCTGGTCCCCCTGGACCTCCTGGTCCTCCTGGTGTCAGCGGAGGTGGCTATGACTTTGGTTTT
GAAGGAGACTTCTACAGGGCTGACCAGCCTCGCTCCCAGCCTTCACTCAGACCCAAGGACTATGAAGTTG
ATGCAACTCTGAAATCTCTCAATAACCAGATTGAGACCCTTCTCACTCCTGAAGGCTCTAGAAAGAACCC
TGCTCGCACGTGCCGGGACTTAAGACTCAGCCACCCAGAGTGGAACAGCGATTACTACTGGATTGACCCT
AACCAAGGATGTACTATGGATGCCATCAAAGTGTACTGTGATTTCTCTACTGGTGAAACCTGCATCCAGG
CCCAACCTGTAAACACCCCAGCGAAGAACTCATACAGCCGCGCCCAGGCCAACAAGCATGTCTGGTTAGG
AGAGACTATCAATGGTGGCAGCCAGTTTGAATACAACGTAGAAGGGGTGTCCTCCAAGGAAATGGCAACT
CAGCTCGCCTTCATGCGCCTGCTAGCCAACCGTGCTTCTCAGAACATCACCTACCACTGCAAGAACAGCA
TTGCGTACCTGGATGAGGAGACGGGCAGCTTGAACAAGGCTGTGCTTCTGCAGGGTTCCAACGATGTTGA
ACTTGTTGCTGAGGGCAACAGCAGGTTCACCTACTCTGTCCTAGTCGATGGCTGCTCCAAAAAGACAAAT
GAATGGGGCAAGACAATCATTGAATACAAAACAAATAAGCCATCTCGCCTGCCGTTCCTTGACATTGCAC
CTCTGGACATTGGTGGTGCTGACCAAGAATTCCGTGTGGAGGTTGGCCCCGTCTGTTTCAAATAAGTGAA
CTCAACATAAATTAAAAACCAAAAACCCCTGAAAAAACTTTCTCTTTGCCGTTTCCTCCTTTAAAAAAAA
AAAAAAGGGCGGCCGCTCGAGTCTAGAGGGCCCGTTTAAACCCGCTGATCAGCCTCGACTGTGCCTTCTA
GTTGCCAGCCATCTGTTGTTTGCCCCTCCCCCGTGCCTTCCTTGACCCTGGAAGGTGCCACTCCCACTGT
CCTTTCCTAATAAAATGAGGAAATTGCATCGCATTGTCTGAGTAGGTGTCATTCTATTCTGGGGGGTGGG
GTGGGGCAGGACAGCAAGGGGGAGGATTGGGAAGACAATAGCAGGCATGCTGGGGATGCGGTGGGCTCTA
TGGCTTCTGAGGCGGAAAGAACCAGCTGGGGCTCTAGGGGGTATCCCC
[124 nt withheld, positions 5789-5912]
C
[91 nt withheld, positions 5914-6004]
A
[49 nt withheld, positions 6006-6054]
CCTTTGACGTTGGAGTCCACGTTCTTT
[37 nt withheld, positions 6082-6118]
ACCCTATCTCGGTCTATTCTTTTGATTTATAAGGGATTTTGCCGATTTCGGCCTATTGGTTAAAAAATGA
GCTGATTTAACAAAAATTTAACGCGAATTAATTCTGTGGAATGTGTGTCAGTTAGGGTGTGGAAAGTCCC
CAGGCTCCCCAGCAGGCAGAAGTATGCAAAGCATGCATCTCAATTAGTCAGCAACCAGGTGTGGAAAGTC
CCCAGGCTCCCCAGCAGGCAGAAGTATGCAAAGCATGCATCTCAATTAGTCAGCAACCATAGTCCCGCCC
CTAACTCCGCCCATCCCGCCCCTAACTCCGCCCAGTTCCGCCCATTCTCCGCCCCATGGCTGACTAATTT
TTTTTATTTATGCAGAGGCCGAGGCCGCCTCTGCCTCTGAGCTATTCCAGAAGTAGTGAGGAGGCTTTTT
TGGAGGCCTAGGCTTTTGCAAAAAGCTCCCGGGAGCTTGTATATCCATTTTCGGATCTGATCAAGAGACA
GGATGAGGATCGTTTCGCATGATTGAACAAGATGGATTGCACGCAGGTTCTCCGGCCGCTTGGGTGGAGA
GGCTATTCGGCTATGACTGGGCACAACAGACAATCGGCTGCTCTGATGCCGCCGTGTTCCGGCTGTCAGC
GCAGGGGCGCCCGGTTCTTTTTGTCAAGACCGACCTGTCCGGTGCCCTGAATGAACTGCAGGACGAGGCA
GCGCGGCTATCGTGGCTGGCCACGACGGGCGTTCCTTGCGCAGCTGTGCTCGACGTTGTCACTGAAGCGG
GAAGGGACTGGCTGCTATTGGGCGAAGTGCCGGGGCAGGATCTCCTGTCATCTCACCTTGCTCCTGCCGA
GAAAGTATCCATCATGGCTGATGCAATGCGGCGGCTGCATACGCTTGATCCGGCTACCTGCCCATTCGAC
CACCAAGCGAAACATCGCATCGAGCGAGCACGTACTCGGATGGAAGCCGGTCTTGTCGATCAGGATGATC
TGGACGAAGAGCATCAGGGGCTCGCGCCAGCCGAACTGTTCGCCAGGCTCAAGGCGCGCATGCCCGACGG
CGAGGATCTCGTCGTGACCCATGGCGATGCCTGCTTGCCGAATATCATGGTGGAAAATGGCCGCTTTTCT
GGATTCATCGACTGTGGCCGGCTGGGTGTGGCGGACCGCTATCAGGACATAGCGTTGGCTACCCGTGATA
TTGCTGAAGAGCTTGGCGGCGAATGGGCTGACCGCTTCCTCGTGCTTTACGGTATCGCCGCTCCCGATTC
GCAGCGCATCGCCTTCTATCGCCTTCTTGACGAGTTCTTCTGAGCGGGACTCTGGGGTTCGAAATGACCG
ACCAAGCGACGCCCAACCTGCCATCACGAGATTTCGATTCCACCGCCGCCTTCTATGAAAGGTTGGGCTT
CGGAATCGTTTTCCGGGACGCCGGCTGGATGATCCTCCAGCGCGGGGATCTCATGCTGGAGTTCTTCGCC
CACCCCAACTTGTTTATTGCAGCTTATAATGGTTACAAATAAAGCAATAGCATCACAAATTTCACAAATA
AAGCATTTTTTTCACTGCATTCTAGTTGTGGTTTGTCCAAACTCATCAATGTATCTTATCATGTCTGTAT
ACCGTCGACCTCTAGCTAGAGCTTGGCGTAATCATGGTCATAGCTGTTTCCTGTGTGAAATTGTTATCCG
CTCACAATTCCACACAACATACGAGCCGGAAGCATAAAGTGTAAAGCCTGGGGTGCCTAATGAGTGAGCT
AACTCACATTAATTGCGTTGCGCTCACTGCCCGCTTTCCAGTCGGGAAACCTGTCGTGCCAGCTGCATTA
ATGAATCGGCCAACGCGCGGGGAGAGGCGGTTTGCGTATTGGGCGCTCTTCCGCTTCCTCGCTCACTGAC
TCGCTGCGCTCGGTCGTTCGGCTGCGGCGAGCGGTATCAGCTCACTCAAAGGCGGTAATACGGTTATCCA
CAGAATCAGGGGATAACGCAGGAAAGAACATGTGAGCAAAAGGCCAGCAAAAGGCCAGGAACCGTAAAAA
GGCCGCGTTGCTGGCGTTTTTCCATAGGCTCCGCCCCCCTGACGAGCATCACAAAAATCGACGCTCAAGT
CAGAGGTGGCGAAACCCGACAGGACTATAAAGATACCAGGCGTTTCCCCCTGGAAGCTCCCTCGTGCGCT
CTCCTGTTCCGACCCTGCCGCTTACCGGATACCTGTCCGCCTTTCTCCCTTCGGGAAGCGTGGCGCTTTC
TCATAGCTCACGCTGTAGGTATCTCAGTTCGGTGTAGGTCGTTCGCTCCAAGCTGGGCTGTGTGCACGAA
CCCCCCGTTCAGCCCGACCGCTGCGCCTTATCCGGTAACTATCGTCTTGAGTCCAACCCGGTAAGACACG
ACTTATCGCCACTGGCAGCAGCCACTGGTAACAGGATTAGCAGAGCGAGGTATGTAGGCGGTGCTACAGA
GTTCTTGAAGTGGTGGCCTAACTACGGCTACACTAGAAGAACAGTATTTGGTATCTGCGCTCTGCTGAAG
CCAGTTACCTTCGGAAAAAGAGTTGGTAGCTCTTGATCCGGCAAACAAACCACCGCTGGTAGCGGTGGTT
TTTTTGTTTGCAAGCAGCAGATTACGCGCAGAAAAAAAGGATCTCAAGAAGATCCTTTGATCTTTTCTAC
GGGGTCTGACGCTCAGTGGAACGAAAACTCACGTTAAGGGATTTTGGTCATGAGATTATCAAAAAGGATC
TTCACCTAGATCCTTTTAAATTAAAAATGAAGTTTTAAATCAATCTAAAGTATATATGAGTAAACTTGGT
CTGACAGTTACCAATGCTTAATCAGTGAGGCACCTATCTCAGCGATCTGTCTATTTCGTTCATCCATAGT
TGCCTGACTCCCCGTCGTGTAGATAACTACGATACGGGAGGGCTTACCATCTGGCCCCAGTGCTGCAATG
ATACCGCGAGACCCACGCTCACCGGCTCCAGATTTATCAGCAATAAACCAGCCAGCCGGAAGGGCCGAGC
GCAGAAGTGGTCCTGCAACTTTATCCGCCTCCATCCAGTCTATTAATTGTTGCCGGGAAGCTAGAGTAAG
TAGTTCGCCAGTTAATAGTTTGCGCAACGTTGTTGCCATTGCTACAGGCATCGTGGTGTCACGCTCGTCG
TTTGGTATGGCTTCATTCAGCTCCGGTTCCCAACGATCAAGGCGAGTTACATGATCCCCCATGTTGTGCA
AAAAAGCGGTTAGCTCCTTCGGTCCTCCGATCGTTGTCAGAAGTAAGTTGGCCGCAGTGTTATCACTCAT
GGTTATGGCAGCACTGCATAATTCTCTTACTGTCATGCCATCCGTAAGATGCTTTTCTGTGACTGGTGAG
TACTCAACCAAGTCATTCTGAGAATAGTGTATGCGGCGACCGAGTTGCTCTTGCCCGGCGTCAATACGGG
ATAATACCGCGCCACATAGCAGAACTTTAAAAGTGCTCATCATTGGAAAACGTTCTTCGGGGCGAAAACT
CTCAAGGATCTTACCGCTGTTGAGATCCAGTTCGATGTAACCCACTCGTGCACCCAACTGATCTTCAGCA
TCTTTTACTTTCACCAGCGTTTCTGGGTGAGCAAAAACAGGAAGGCAAAATGCCGCAAAAAAGGGAATAA
GGGCGACACGGAAATGTTGAATACTCATACTCTTCCTTTTTCAATATTATTGAAGCATTTATCAGGGTTA
TTGTCTCATGAGCGGATACATATTTGAATGTATTTAGAAAAATAAACAAATAGGGGTTCCGCGCACATTT
CCCCGAAAAGTGCCACCTGACGTCGACGGATCGGGAGATCTCCCGATCCCCTATGGTGCACTCTCAGTAC
AATCTGCTCTGATGCCGCATAGTTAAGCCAGTATCTGCTCCCTGCTTGTGTGTTGGAGGTCGCTGAGTAG
TGCGCGAGCAAAATTTAAGCTACAACAAGGCAAGGCTTGACCGACAATTGCATGAAGAATCTGCTTAGGG
TTAGGCGTTTTGCGCTGCTTCGCGATGTACGGGCCAGATATACGCGTT
